Addgene plasmid #201420: Pat1-EGFP
Purpose: Bacterial protein expression of Pat1
Depositing lab: Michael Rosen. Depositing organization: University of Texas Southwestern Medical Center. Publication: Quantitative reconstitution of yeast RNA processing bodies. Currie SL, Xing W, Muhlrad D, Decker CJ, Parker R, Rosen MK. Proc Natl Acad Sci U S A. 2023 Apr 4;120(14):e2214064120. doi: 10.1073/pnas.2214064120. Epub 2023 Mar 27. PubMed 36972455.
Backbone
  Vector backbone: MTTH-EGFP
  Backbone size w/o insert (bp): 7400
  Vector type: Bacterial Expression
Growth in bacteria
  Bacterial resistance: Ampicillin, 100 μg/mL
  Growth temperature: 37°C
  Growth strain: DH5alpha
  Copy number: High Copy
Gene/Insert
  Gene/Insert name: Pat1
  Species: S. cerevisiae (budding yeast)
  Insert size (bp): 2388
  Entrez Gene: PAT1 (a.k.a. YCR077C, MRT1)
  Promoter: tac
  Tag / fusion protein: MBP, TEV (N terminal on backbone); EGFP, TEV, 6xHis (C terminal on backbone)
  Cloning method: Restriction Enzyme; 5′ cloning site NdeI (not destroyed); 3′ cloning site BamHI (not destroyed)
  Sequencing primers: 5′ GGTCGTCAGACTGTCGATGAAGCC; 3′ CAGGAAACAGCTATGACC
Resource information
  A portion of this plasmid was derived from a plasmid made by: gene insert was a gift from Roy Parker (University of Colorado Boulder)
Terms and licenses: Academic/Nonprofit Terms; Industry Terms: Not Available to Industry
How to cite: Pat1-EGFP was a gift from Michael Rosen (Addgene plasmid # 201420 ; http://n2t.net/addgene:201420 ; RRID:Addgene_201420)
