[The description below was written by a language model from this plasmid's Addgene catalogue record and pLannotate feature annotations shown in this document.]
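Description:
Pat1-EGFP is a bacterial expression plasmid built on the MTTH-EGFP backbone for producing a fluorescently tagged form of the Saccharomyces cerevisiae protein Pat1 (PAT1/YCR077C/MRT1) in E. coli. Pat1 is an activator of mRNA decapping and a translational repressor that is required for P-body formation. The sequenced plasmid is about 9.9 kb. It carries a ColE1/pMB1-type origin, together with rop and bom elements inherited from pBR322, and an M13 phage origin. The catalogue lists it as high copy, although rop is normally associated with reduced copy number. Selection is by ampicillin through the β-lactamase gene.

Expression is driven by the tac promoter with a downstream lac operator. The plasmid also encodes the lac repressor under the lacIq promoter, so transcription is held off until induced with IPTG. The 2,388 bp Pat1 coding sequence was cloned between NdeI and BamHI sites, both of which were retained. It sits in a single open reading frame made up of cytosolic (signal-sequence-free) maltose-binding protein, a TEV protease site, Pat1, a green fluorescent protein, a second TEV site and a 6xHis tag. The automated annotation labels the fluorescent protein as mEmerald, a close Aequorea GFP relative, whereas the catalogue calls it EGFP. The short "capTEV" fragment corresponds to the His tag region. A residual lacZα fragment and the rrnB T1/T2 terminators follow the fusion.

This arrangement allows affinity purification through MBP and His. TEV cleavage can then remove both tags, leaving Pat1 fused to the fluorescent protein. The associated work concerns quantitative in vitro reconstitution of yeast RNA processing bodies, which fits use of the purified labelled protein in such assays.
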