Features (pLannotate 1.2.2; 24 found; start..end, strand, type, name):
    104..132     +  promoter       tac promoter: strong E. coli promoter; hybrid between the trp and lac UV5 promoters
    140..156     +  protein_bind   lac operator: The lac repressor binds to the lac operator to inhibit transcription in E. coli. This inhibition can be relieved by adding lactose or isopropyl-β-D-thiogalactopyranoside (IPTG). lac repressor encoded by lacI
    226..1326    +  CDS            MBP: maltose binding protein from E. coli; malE (mutated); This version of the gene does not encode a signal sequence, so MBP will remain in the cytosol.
   1399..1419    +  CDS            TEV site: tobacco etch virus (TEV) protease recognition and cleavage site
   1423..3810    +  CDS            PAT1: PAT1_YEAST - Also known as MRT1. Experimental evidence at protein level: Swiss-Prot protein existence level 1. Activator of decapping that functions as a general and active mechanism of translational repression and required for P-body formation. First decay factor recruited to mRNA, at a time when the mRNA is still associated with translation factors. Subsequently, PAT1 recruits the hepta-heterodimer LSM1-LSM7 complex to P-bodies. In association with the LSM1-LSM7 complex, stabilizes the 3' terminus of mRNAs. This association is also required for mosaic virus genomic RNA translation. Modulates
   3838..4554    +  CDS            mEmerald: mEmerald is a basic (constitutively fluorescent) green fluorescent protein published in 1998, derived from Aequorea victoria. It is reported to be a very rapidly-maturing monomer with moderate acid sensitivity.
   4567..4587    +  CDS            TEV site: tobacco etch virus (TEV) protease recognition and cleavage site
   4588..4604    +  CDS            capTEV™ (fragment): composite tag for in vivo biotinylation, TEV protease cleavage, and 6xHis tagging
   4617..4771    +  CDS            lacZα (fragment): LacZα fragment of β-galactosidase; lacZ fragment
   4864..4979    +  ncRNA          5S rRNA: Accession: RF00001 - 5S ribosomal RNA
   4983..5069    +  terminator     rrnB T1 terminator: Escherichia coli rrnB; transcription terminator T1 from the E. coli rrnB gene
   5161..5188    +  terminator     rrnB T2 terminator: transcription terminator T2 from the E. coli rrnB gene
   5207..5298    +  promoter       AmpR promoter: bla
   5299..6159    +  CDS            AmpR: β-lactamase; bla; confers resistance to ampicillin, carbenicillin, and related antibiotics
   6201..6714    -  rep_origin     M13 ori (sequence partly withheld): M13 bacteriophage origin of replication; arrow indicates direction of (+) strand synthesis
   6825..7413    +  rep_origin     ori: high-copy-number ColE1/pMB1/pBR322/pUC origin of replication
   7599..7668    -  misc_feature   bom (fragment): basis of mobility region from pBR322
   7666..7764    -  misc_feature   bom (fragment): basis of mobility region from pBR322
   7866..8057    -  CDS            rop: Rop protein, which maintains plasmids at low copy number; rop
   8074..8454    +  CDS            YPB1_ECOLX: Protein predicted: Swiss-Prot protein existence level 4. From Escherichia coli.
   8553..8630    +  promoter       lacIq promoter: lacI (mutant); In the lacIq allele, a single base change in the promoter boosts expression of the lacI gene about 10-fold.
   8631..9713    +  CDS            lacI: lac repressor; lacI; The lac repressor binds to the lac operator to inhibit transcription in E. coli. This inhibition can be relieved by adding lactose or isopropyl-β-D-thiogalactopyranoside (IPTG).
   9726..9747    +  protein_bind   CAP binding site: CAP binding activates transcription in the presence of cAMP. E. coli catabolite activator protein
   9766..9783    +  promoter       tet promoter (fragment): E. coli promoter for tetracycline efflux protein gene
>Addgene plasmid #201420 | Pat1-EGFP | addgene full sequence | sequence record 394524 | Addgene NGS Result
AAATCACTGCATAATTCGTGTCGCTCAAGGCGCACTCCCGTTCTGGATAATGTTTTTTGCGCCGACATCA
TAACGGTTCTGGCAAATATTCTGAAATGAGCTGTTGACAATTAATCATCGGCTCGTATAATGTGTGGAAT
TGTGAGCGGATAACAATTTCACACAGGAAACAGCCAGTCCGTTTAGGTGTTTTCACGAGCACTTCACCAA
CAAGGACCATAGATTATGAAAACTGAAGAAGGTAAACTGGTAATCTGGATTAACGGCGATAAAGGCTATA
ACGGTCTCGCTGAAGTCGGTAAGAAATTCGAGAAAGATACCGGAATTAAAGTCACCGTTGAGCATCCGGA
TAAACTGGAAGAGAAATTCCCACAGGTTGCGGCAACTGGCGATGGCCCTGACATTATCTTCTGGGCACAC
GACCGCTTTGGTGGCTACGCTCAATCTGGCCTGTTGGCTGAAATCACCCCGGACAAAGCGTTCCAGGACA
AGCTGTATCCGTTTACCTGGGATGCCGTACGTTACAACGGCAAGCTGATTGCTTACCCGATCGCTGTTGA
AGCGTTATCGCTGATTTATAACAAAGATCTGCTGCCGAACCCGCCAAAAACCTGGGAAGAGATCCCGGCG
CTGGATAAAGAACTGAAAGCGAAAGGTAAGAGCGCGCTGATGTTCAACCTGCAAGAACCGTACTTCACCT
GGCCGCTGATTGCTGCTGACGGGGGTTATGCGTTCAAGTATGAAAACGGCAAGTACGACATTAAAGACGT
GGGCGTGGATAACGCTGGCGCGAAAGCGGGTCTGACCTTCCTGGTTGACCTGATTAAAAACAAACACATG
AATGCAGACACCGATTACTCCATCGCAGAAGCTGCCTTTAATAAAGGCGAAACAGCGATGACCATCAACG
GCCCGTGGGCATGGTCCAACATCGACACCAGCAAAGTGAATTATGGTGTAACGGTACTGCCGACCTTCAA
GGGTCAACCATCCAAACCGTTCGTTGGCGTGCTGAGCGCAGGTATTAACGCCGCCAGTCCGAACAAAGAG
CTGGCAAAAGAGTTCCTCGAAAACTATCTGCTGACTGATGAAGGTCTGGAAGCGGTTAATAAAGACAAAC
CGCTGGGTGCCGTAGCGCTGAAGTCTTACGAGGAAGAGTTGGCGAAAGATCCACGTATTGCCGCCACCAT
GGAAAACGCCCAGAAAGGTGAAATCATGCCGAACATCCCGCAGATGTCCGCTTTCTGGTATGCCGTGCGT
ACTGCGGTGATCAACGCCGCCAGCGGTCGTCAGACTGTCGATGAAGCCCTGAAAGACGCGCAGACTAATT
CGAGCTCGAACAACAACAACAATAACAATAACAACAACCTCGGGATCGAGGGAAGGATTTCAGAATTTGA
AAACCTGTATTTTCAGGGCCATATGTCCTTCTTTGGGTTAGAAAATAGCGGTAATGCGCGGGATGGTCCT
CTGGACTTTGAAGAGAGTTACAAGGGCTATGGCGAGCACGAACTTGAGGAGAACGACTATTTGAACGACG
AAACATTTGGTGATAATGTTCAGGTTGGTACCGACTTTGATTTTGGAAATCCTCACAGCAGCGGCAGCAG
CGGCAACGCAATTGGTGGTAATGGCGTCGGTGCCACGGCTAGATCGTATGTTGCAGCTACTGCAGAAGGA
ATTAGCGGCCCTAGGACCGATGGAACGGCAGCAGCAGGACCTCTAGACCTGAAGCCAATGGAATCTTTGT
GGTCTACTGCACCACCTCCAGCAATGGCGCCTTCACCCCAAAGTACAATGGCTCCGGCTCCTGCTCCGCA
GCAAATGGCCCCCCTACAGCCAATCTTGTCGATGCAAGACTTGGAAAGACAACAACGTCAAATGCAGCAA
CAGTTTATGAATTTCCACGCCATGGGTCATCCACAGGGTCTCCCACAGGGTCCGCCTCAGCAGCAATTTC
CAATGCAGCCTGCGTCGGGTCAACCAGGTCCCTCACAATTTGCGCCTCCACCTCCACCTCCTGGCGTTAA
TGTGAATATGAATCAAATGCCAATGGGTCCTGTACAAGTTCCAGTTCAAGCTTCGCCTTCACCCATCGGT
ATGTCCAACACTCCTTCTCCAGGCCCTGTGGTTGGCGCAACTAAAATGCCTCTGCAAAGTGGACGCAGAT
CGAAGAGAGATTTGTCGCCTGAAGAGCAAAGACGTTTGCAGATTCGTCATGCCAAAGTGGAGAAAATCTT
GAAATACTCAGGTTTAATGACTCCTCGTGATAAGGACTTCATCACCAGATATCAGTTGTCTCAAATTGTC
ACTGAGGACCCTTACAATGAGGATTTCTACTTCCAGGTCTACAAGATTATCCAAAGAGGCGGTATCACGT
CCGAATCCAACAAAGGTTTGATTGCTAGGGCGTATTTGGAACATTCTGGACACAGACTCGGTGGTCGCTA
TAAGAGAACCGATATTGCCCTACAGAGAATGCAAAGTCAAGTAGAAAAGGCTGTCACTGTGGCTAAGGAA
AGACCTTCTAAGTTGAAGGATCAACAAGCGGCTGCTGGTAACTCTAGCCAGGATAATAAGCAAGCAAACA
CGGTTCTGGGCAAAATCTCTTCCACTTTGAACAGCAAGAATCCAAGAAGACAACTGCAGATCCCCAGACA
ACAGCCTTCTGACCCCGATGCGCTAAAAGACGTCACTGACTCTCTGACCAACGTGGACTTGGCCTCTTCA
GGGTCCTCCTCTACGGGCTCTTCTGCCGCTGCTGTTGCTTCTAAGCAAAGAAGAAGATCTTCATACGCGT
TCAACAACGGTAATGGTGCCACAAATTTGAACAAATCTGGGGGCAAAAAATTCATTCTTGAGTTAATTGA
AACAGTTTATGAAGAGATTTTAGACTTGGAAGCTAACTTGAGGAATGGCCAGCAAACTGACAGCACTGCA
ATGTGGGAGGCCCTTCACATCGACGACAGTTCGTATGACGTAAACCCTTTCATTTCGATGCTATCATTTG
ATAAAGGTATCAAGATTATGCCTAGAATTTTTAATTTCTTGGATAAGCAGCAAAAATTGAAAATCCTGCA
AAAAATCTTCAATGAATTATCACACTTGCAAATCATCATATTGAGTTCCTACAAGACTACACCAAAACCA
ACTTTGACACAATTGAAGAAAGTCGATCTGTTCCAAATGATCATATTAAAGATCATTGTCTCGTTTTTGT
CTAATAACTCCAATTTTATCGAAATTATGGGTCTGTTGCTACAGTTAATCAGAAACAACAACGTTTCGTT
CTTGACCACCTCCAAAATTGGTCTAAATTTGATCACCATTTTGATTTCTCGTGCCGCATTAATCAAGCAA
GATTCATCAAGATCTAATATTCTTTCCTCTCCTGAAATCTCCACATGGAATGAGATTTATGATAAATTAT
TCACTTCATTGGAAAGTAAGATTCAGCTGATTTTCCCTCCAAGGGAATATAACGACCACATCATGCGTTT
ACAAAATGACAAGTTTATGGATGAAGCATACATTTGGCAGTTCCTAGCTAGTTTAGCACTAAGTGGAAAG
CTAAACCACCAGAGAATCATTATTGATGAAGTACGTGATGAAATCTTTGCCACTATTAACGAGGCGGAGA
CCTTACAAAAGAAAGAGAAAGAATTGAGTGTATTACCTCAGAGGTCTCAAGAATTAGACACAGAGTTAAA
ATCTATTATTTATAATAAAGAGAAACTATACCAAGATTTGAATTTGTTCCTAAACGTTATGGGGTTGGTG
TATCGCGATGGTGAAATATCAGAACTAAAGGGATCCGGGTCTGGTTCAGGAATGGCCATGGTGAGCAAGG
GCGAGGAGCTGTTCACCGGGGTGGTGCCCATCCTGGTCGAGCTGGACGGCGACGTAAACGGCCACAAGTT
CAGCGTGTCCGGCGAGGGCGAGGGCGATGCCACCTACGGCAAGCTGACCCTGAAGTTCATCTGCACCACC
GGCAAGCTGCCCGTGCCCTGGCCCACCCTCGTGACCACCTTGACCTACGGCGTGCAGTGCTTCGCCCGCT
ACCCCGACCACATGAAGCAGCACGACTTCTTCAAGTCCGCCATGCCCGAAGGCTACGTCCAGGAGCGCAC
CATCTTCTTCAAGGACGACGGCAACTACAAGACCCGCGCCGAGGTGAAGTTCGAGGGCGACACCCTGGTG
AACCGCATCGAGCTGAAGGGCATCGACTTCAAGGAGGACGGCAACATCCTGGGGCACAAGCTGGAGTACA
ACTACAACAGCCACAAGGTCTATATCACCGCCGACAAGCAGAAGAACGGCATCAAGGTGAACTTCAAGAC
CCGCCACAACATCGAGGACGGCAGCGTGCAGCTCGCCGACCACTACCAGCAGAACACCCCCATCGGCGAC
GGCCCCGTGCTGCTGCCCGACAACCACTACCTGAGCACCCAGTCCAAGCTGAGCAAAGACCCCAACGAGA
AGCGCGATCACATGGTCCTGCTGGAGTTCGTGACCGCCGCCGGGATCACTCTCGGCATGGACGAGCTGTA
CAAGGGAAGCGGCCGCGAAAACCTGTATTTTCAGGGCCATCATCATCATCATCACTGAAAGCTTGGCACT
GGCCGTCGTTTTACAACGTCGTGACTGGGAAAACCCTGGCGTTACCCAACTTAATCGCCTTGCAGCACAT
CCCCCTTTCGCCAGCTGGCGTAATAGCGAAGAGGCCCGCACCGATCGCCCTTCCCAACAGTTGCGCAGCC
TGAATGGCGAATGGCAGCTTGGCTGTTTTGGCGGATGAGATAAGATTTTCAGCCTGATACAGATTAAATC
AGAACGCAGAAGCGGTCTGATAAAACAGAATTTGCCTGGCGGCAGTAGCGCGGTGGTCCCACCTGACCCC
ATGCCGAACTCAGAAGTGAAACGCCGTAGCGCCGATGGTAGTGTGGGGTCTCCCCATGCGAGAGTAGGGA
ACTGCCAGGCATCAAATAAAACGAAAGGCTCAGTCGAAAGACTGGGCCTTTCGTTTTATCTGTTGTTTGT
CGGTGAACGCTCTCCTGAGTAGGACAAATCCGCCGGGAGCGGATTTGAACGTTGCGAAGCAACGGCCCGG
AGGGTGGCGGGCAGGACGCCCGCCATAAACTGCCAGGCATCAAATTAAGCAGAAGGCCATCCTGACGGAT
GGCCTTTTTGCGTTTCTACAAACTCTTTTGTTTATTTTTCTAAATACATTCAAATATGTATCCGCTCATG
AGACAATAACCCTGATAAATGCTTCAATAATATTGAAAAAGGAAGAGTATGAGTATTCAACATTTCCGTG
TCGCCCTTATTCCCTTTTTTGCGGCATTTTGCCTTCCTGTTTTTGCTCACCCAGAAACGCTGGTGAAAGT
AAAAGATGCTGAAGATCAGTTGGGTGCACGAGTGGGTTACATCGAACTGGATCTCAACAGCGGTAAGATC
CTTGAGAGTTTTCGCCCCGAAGAACGTTTCCCAATGATGAGCACTTTTAAAGTTCTGCTATGTGGCGCGG
TATTATCCCGTGTTGACGCCGGGCAAGAGCAACTCGGTCGCCGCATACACTATTCTCAGAATGACTTGGT
TGAGTACTCACCAGTCACAGAAAAGCATCTTACGGATGGCATGACAGTAAGAGAATTATGCAGTGCTGCC
ATAACCATGAGTGATAACACTGCGGCCAACTTACTTCTGACAACGATCGGAGGACCGAAGGAGCTAACCG
CTTTTTTGCACAACATGGGGGATCATGTAACTCGCCTTGATCGTTGGGAACCGGAGCTGAATGAAGCCAT
ACCAAACGACGAGCGTGACACCACGATGCCTGTAGCAATGGCAACAACGTTGCGCAAACTATTAACTGGC
GAACTACTTACTCTAGCTTCCCGGCAACAATTAATAGACTGGATGGAGGCGGATAAAGTTGCAGGACCAC
TTCTGCGCTCGGCCCTTCCGGCTGGCTGGTTTATTGCTGATAAATCTGGAGCCGGTGAGCGTGGGTCTCG
CGGTATCATTGCAGCACTGGGGCCAGATGGTAAGCCCTCCCGTATCGTAGTTATCTACACGACGGGGAGT
CAGGCAACTATGGATGAACGAAATAGACAGATCGCTGAGATAGGTGCCTCACTGATTAAGCATTGGTAAC
TGTCAGACCAAGTTTACTCATATATACTTTAGATTGATT
[38 nt withheld, positions 6200-6237]
A
[37 nt withheld, positions 6239-6275]
ATTTTGTTAAAATTCGCGTTAAATTTTTGTTAAATCAGCTCATTTTTTAACCAATAGGCCGAAATCGGCA
AAATCCCTTATAAATCAAAAGAATAGCCCGAGATAGGGT
[37 nt withheld, positions 6385-6421]
AAAGAACGTGGACTCCAACGTCAAAGG
[141 nt withheld, positions 6449-6589]
G
[125 nt withheld, positions 6591-6715]
AAAGGATCTAGGTGAAGATCCTTTTTGATAATCTCATGACCAAAATCCCTTAACGTGAGTTTTCGTTCCA
CTGAGCGTCAGACCCCGTAGAAAAGATCAAAGGATCTTCTTGAGATCCTTTTTTTCTGCGCGTAATCTGC
TGCTTGCAAACAAAAAAACCACCGCTACCAGCGGTGGTTTGTTTGCCGGATCAAGAGCTACCAACTCTTT
TTCCGAAGGTAACTGGCTTCAGCAGAGCGCAGATACCAAATACTGTCCTTCTAGTGTAGCCGTAGTTAGG
CCACCACTTCAAGAACTCTGTAGCACCGCCTACATACCTCGCTCTGCTAATCCTGTTACCAGTGGCTGCT
GCCAGTGGCGATAAGTCGTGTCTTACCGGGTTGGACTCAAGACGATAGTTACCGGATAAGGCGCAGCGGT
CGGGCTGAACGGGGGGTTCGTGCACACAGCCCAGCTTGGAGCGAACGACCTACACCGAACTGAGATACCT
ACAGCGTGAGCTATGAGAAAGCGCCACGCTTCCCGAAGGGAGAAAGGCGGACAGGTATCCGGTAAGCGGC
AGGGTCGGAACAGGAGAGCGCACGAGGGAGCTTCCAGGGGGAAACGCCTGGTATCTTTATAGTCCTGTCG
GGTTTCGCCACCTCTGACTTGAGCGTCGATTTTTGTGATGCTCGTCAGGGGGGCGGAGCCTATGGAAAAA
CGCCAGCAACGCGGCCTTTTTACGGTTCCTGGCCTTTTGCTGGCCTTTTGCTCACATGTTCTTTCCTGCG
TTATCCCCTGATTCTGTGGATAACCGTATTACCGCCTTTGAGTGAGCTGATACCGCTCGCCGCAGCCGAA
CGACCGAGCGCAGCGAGTCAGTGAGCGAGGAAGCGGAAGAGCGCCTGATGCGGTATTTTCTCCTTACGCA
TCTGTGCGGTATTTCACACCGCATGTGGTGCACTCTCAGTACACCGCATGTGGTGCACTCTCAGTACAAT
CTGCTCTGATGCCGCATAGTTAAGCCAGTATACACTCCGCTATCGCTACGTGACTGGGTCATGGCTGCGC
CCCGACACCCGCCAACACCCGCTGACGCGCCCTGACGGGCTTGTCTGCTCCCGGCATCCGCTTACAGACA
AGCTGTGACCGTCTCCGGGAGCTGCATGTGTCAGAGGTTTTCACCGTCATCACCGAAACGCGCGAGGCAG
CTGCGGTAAAGCTCATCAGCGTGGTCGTGCAGCGATTCACAGATGTCTGCCTGTTCATCCGCGTCCAGCT
CGTTGAGTTTCTCCAGAAGCGTTAATGTCTGGCTTCTGATAAAGCGGGCCATGTTAAGGGCGGTTTTTTC
CTGTTTGGTCACTGATGCCTCCGTGTAAGGGGGATTTCTGTTCATGGGGGTAATGATACCGATGAAACGA
GAGAGGATGCTCACGATACGGGTTACTGATGATGAACATGCCCGGTTACTGGAACGTTGTGAGGGTAAAC
AACTGGCGGTATGGATGCGGCGGGACCAGAGAAAAATCACTCAGGGTCAATGCCAGCGCTTCGTTAATAC
AGATGTAGGTGTTCCACAGGGTAGCCAGCAGCATCCTGCGATGCAGATCCGGAACATAATGGTGCAGGGC
GCTGACTTCCGCGTTTCCAGACTTTACGAAACACGGAAACCGAAGACCATTCATGTTGTTGCTCAGGTCG
CAGACGTTTTGCAGCAGCAGTCGCTTCACGTTCGCTCGCGTATCGGTGATTCATTCTGCTAACCAGTAAG
GCAACCCCGCCAGCCTAGCCGGGTCCTCAACGACAGGAGCACGATCATGCGCACCCGTGGCCAGGACCCA
ACGCTGCCCGAAATTCCGACACCATCGAATGGTGCAAAACCTTTCGCGGTATGGCATGATAGCGCCCGGA
AGAGAGTCAATTCAGGGTGGTGAATGTGAAACCAGTAACGTTATACGATGTCGCAGAGTATGCCGGTGTC
TCTTATCAGACCGTTTCCCGCGTGGTGAACCAGGCCAGCCACGTTTCTGCGAAAACGCGGGAAAAAGTGG
AAGCGGCGATGGCGGAGCTGAATTACATTCCCAACCGCGTGGCACAACAACTGGCGGGCAAACAGTCGTT
GCTGATTGGCGTTGCCACCTCCAGTCTGGCCCTGCACGCGCCGTCGCAAATTGTCGCGGCGATTAAATCT
CGCGCCGATCAACTGGGTGCCAGCGTGGTGGTGTCGATGGTAGAACGAAGCGGCGTCGAAGCCTGTAAAG
CGGCGGTGCACAATCTTCTCGCGCAACGCGTCAGTGGGCTGATCATTAACTATCCGCTGGATGACCAGGA
TGCCATTGCTGTGGAAGCTGCCTGCACTAATGTTCCGGCGTTATTTCTTGATGTCTCTGACCAGACACCC
ATCAACAGTATTATTTTCTCCCATGAAGACGGTACGCGACTGGGCGTGGAGCATCTGGTCGCATTGGGTC
ACCAGCAAATCGCGCTGTTAGCGGGCCCATTAAGTTCTGTCTCGGCGCGTCTGCGTCTGGCTGGCTGGCA
TAAATATCTCACTCGCAATCAAATTCAGCCGATAGCGGAACGGGAAGGCGACTGGAGTGCCATGTCCGGT
TTTCAACAAACCATGCAAATGCTGAATGAGGGCATCGTTCCCACTGCGATGCTGGTTGCCAACGATCAGA
TGGCGCTGGGCGCAATGCGCGCCATTACCGAGTCCGGGCTGCGCGTTGGTGCGGATATCTCGGTAGTGGG
ATACGACGATACCGAAGACAGCTCATGTTATATCCCGCCGTTAACCACCATCAAACAGGATTTTCGCCTG
CTGGGGCAAACCAGCGTGGACCGCTTGCTGCAACTCTCTCAGGGCCAGGCGGTGAAGGGCAATCAGCTGT
TGCCCGTCTCACTGGTGAAAAGAAAAACCACCCTGGCGCCCAATACGCAAACCGCCTCTCCCCGCGCGTT
GGCCGATTCATTAATGCAGCTGGCACGACAGGTTTCCCGACTGGAAAGCGGGCAGTGAGCGCAACGCAAT
TAATGTAAGTTAGCTCACTCATTAGGCACAATTCTCATGTTTGACAGCTTATCATCGACTGCACGGTGCA
CCAATGCTTCTGGCGTCAGGCAGCCATCGGAAGCTGTGGTATGGCTGTGCAGGTCGT
